LOCUS       Exported 6971 bp ds-DNA circular SYN 12-MAY-2021
DEFINITION  mammalian expression of C-terminally His8-Flag tagged SARS-CoV-2
            Nsp13 under control of a tetracycline-inducible promoter.
ACCESSION   .
VERSION     .
KEYWORDS    pcDNA5-FRT-TO-Nsp13-HF_GC3opt
SOURCE      synthetic DNA construct
  ORGANISM  synthetic DNA construct
REFERENCE   1 (bases 1 to 6971)
  TITLE     Tollervey SARS-CoV-2 plasmids
REFERENCE   2 (bases 1 to 6971)
  AUTHORS   .
  TITLE     Direct Submission
  JOURNAL   Exported May 12, 2021 from SnapGene Server 1.1.58
            http://www.snapgene.com
FEATURES             Location/Qualifiers
     source          1..6971
                     /organism="synthetic DNA construct"
                     /mol_type="other DNA"
     enhancer        132..511
                     /label=CMV enhancer
                     /note="human cytomegalovirus immediate early enhancer"
     promoter        512..715
                     /label=CMV promoter
                     /note="human cytomegalovirus (CMV) immediate early
                     promoter"
     primer_bind     666..686
                     /label=CMV-F
                     /note="Human CMV immediate early promoter, forward primer"
     protein_bind    717..735
                     /gene="tetO"
                     /label=tet operator
                     /bound_moiety="tetracycline repressor TetR"
                     /note="bacterial operator O2 for the tetR and tetA genes"
     protein_bind    738..756
                     /gene="tetO"
                     /label=tet operator
                     /bound_moiety="tetracycline repressor TetR"
                     /note="bacterial operator O2 for the tetR and tetA genes"
     primer_bind     766..790
                     /label=LNCX
                     /note="Human CMV promoter, forward primer"
     CDS             2720..2743
                     /codon_start=1
                     /product="8xHis affinity tag"
                     /label=8xHis
                     /translation="HHHHHHHH"
     CDS             2756..2779
                     /codon_start=1
                     /product="FLAG(R) epitope tag, followed by an enterokinase
                     cleavage site"
                     /label=FLAG
                     /translation="DYKDDDDK"
     primer_bind     complement(2820..2837)
                     /label=BGH-rev
                     /note="Bovine growth hormone terminator, reverse primer.
                     Also called BGH reverse"
     polyA_signal    2826..3050
                     /label=bGH poly(A) signal
                     /note="bovine growth hormone polyadenylation signal"
     primer_bind     complement(3183..3202)
                     /label=F1ori-R
                     /note="F1 origin, reverse primer"
     protein_bind    3334..3381
                     /label=FRT
                     /bound_moiety="FLP recombinase from the Saccharomyces
                     cerevisiae 2u plasmid"
                     /note="FLP-mediated recombination occurs in the 8-bp core
                     sequence TCTAGAAA (Turan and Bode, 2011)."
     CDS             3389..4411
                     /codon_start=1
                     /gene="aph(4)-Ia"
                     /product="aminoglycoside phosphotransferase from E. coli"
                     /label=HygR
                     /note="confers resistance to hygromycin"
                     /translation="KKPELTATSVEKFLIEKFDSVSDLMQLSEGEESRAFSFDVGGRGY
                     VLRVNSCADGFYKDRYVYRHFASAALPIPEVLDIGEFSESLTYCISRRAQGVTLQDLPE
                     TELPAVLQPVAEAMDAIAAADLSQTSGFGPFGPQGIGQYTTWRDFICAIADPHVYHWQT
                     VMDDTVSASVAQALDELMLWAEDCPEVRHLVHADFGSNNVLTDNGRITAVIDWSEAMFG
                     DSQYEVANIFFWRPWLACMEQQTRYFERRHPELAGSPRLRAYMLRIGLDQLYQSLVDGN
                     FDDAAWAQGRCDAIVRSGAGTVGRTQIARRSAAVWTDGCVEVLADSGNRRPSTRPRAKE
                     "
     polyA_signal    4541..4662
                     /label=SV40 poly(A) signal
                     /note="SV40 polyadenylation signal"
     primer_bind     complement(4578..4597)
                     /label=SV40pA-R
                     /note="SV40 polyA, reverse primer"
     primer_bind     4632..4651
                     /label=EBV-rev
                     /note="SV40 polyA terminator, reverse primer"
     primer_bind     complement(4711..4727)
                     /label=M13 rev
                     /note="common sequencing primer, one of multiple similar
                     variants"
     primer_bind     complement(4711..4727)
                     /label=M13 Reverse
                     /note="In lacZ gene. Also called M13-rev"
     primer_bind     complement(4724..4746)
                     /label=M13/pUC Reverse
                     /note="In lacZ gene"
     protein_bind    4735..4751
                     /label=lac operator
                     /bound_moiety="lac repressor encoded by lacI"
                     /note="The lac repressor binds to the lac operator to
                     inhibit transcription in E. coli. This inhibition can be
                     relieved by adding lactose or
                     isopropyl-beta-D-thiogalactopyranoside (IPTG)."
     promoter        complement(4759..4789)
                     /label=lac promoter
                     /note="promoter for the E. coli lac operon"
     protein_bind    4804..4825
                     /label=CAP binding site
                     /bound_moiety="E. coli catabolite activator protein"
                     /note="CAP binding activates transcription in the presence
                     of cAMP."
     primer_bind     complement(4942..4959)
                     /label=L4440
                     /note="L4440 vector, forward primer"
     rep_origin      complement(5113..5701)
                     /direction=LEFT
                     /label=ori
                     /note="high-copy-number ColE1/pMB1/pBR322/pUC origin of
                     replication"
     primer_bind     complement(5193..5212)
                     /label=pBR322ori-F
                     /note="pBR322 origin, forward primer"
     CDS             complement(5872..6732)
                     /codon_start=1
                     /gene="bla"
                     /product="beta-lactamase"
                     /label=AmpR
                     /note="confers resistance to ampicillin, carbenicillin, and
                     related antibiotics"
                     /translation="MSIQHFRVALIPFFAAFCLPVFAHPETLVKVKDAEDQLGARVGYI
                     ELDLNSGKILESFRPEERFPMMSTFKVLLCGAVLSRIDAGQEQLGRRIHYSQNDLVEYS
                     PVTEKHLTDGMTVRELCSAAITMSDNTAANLLLTTIGGPKELTAFLHNMGDHVTRLDRW
                     EPELNEAIPNDERDTTMPVAMATTLRKLLTGELLTLASRQQLIDWMEADKVAGPLLRSA
                     LPAGWFIADKSGAGERGSRGIIAALGPDGKPSRIVVIYTTGSQATMDERNRQIAEIGAS
                     LIKHW"
     primer_bind     6495..6514
                     /label=Amp-R
                     /note="Ampicillin resistance gene, reverse primer"
     promoter        complement(6733..6837)
                     /gene="bla"
                     /label=AmpR promoter
     primer_bind     complement(6912..6931)
                     /label=pRS-marker
                     /note="pRS vectors, use to sequence yeast selectable
                     marker"
ORIGIN
        1 ggtcgctgag tagtgcgcga gcaaaattta agctacaaca aggcaaggct tgaccgacaa
       61 ttgcatgaag aatctgctta gggttaggcg ttttgcgctg cttcgcgatg tacgggccag
      121 atatacgcgt tgacattgat tattgactag ttattaatag taatcaatta cggggtcatt
      181 agttcatagc ccatatatgg agttccgcgt tacataactt acggtaaatg gcccgcctgg
      241 ctgaccgccc aacgaccccc gcccattgac gtcaataatg acgtatgttc ccatagtaac
      301 gccaataggg actttccatt gacgtcaatg ggtggagtat ttacggtaaa ctgcccactt
      361 ggcagtacat caagtgtatc atatgccaag tacgccccct attgacgtca atgacggtaa
      421 atggcccgcc tggcattatg cccagtacat gaccttatgg gactttccta cttggcagta
      481 catctacgta ttagtcatcg ctattaccat ggtgatgcgg ttttggcagt acatcaatgg
      541 gcgtggatag cggtttgact cacggggatt tccaagtctc caccccattg acgtcaatgg
      601 gagtttgttt tggcaccaaa atcaacggga ctttccaaaa tgtcgtaaca actccgcccc
      661 attgacgcaa atgggcggta ggcgtgtacg gtgggaggtc tatataagca gagctctccc
      721 tatcagtgat agagatctcc ctatcagtga tagagatcgt cgacgagctc gtttagtgaa
      781 ccgtcagatc gcctggagac gccatccacg ctgttttgac ctccatagaa gacaccggga
      841 ccgatccagc ctccggactc tagcgtttaa acttaagctt ggtaccgagc tcggatccgg
      901 gatggctgtg ggagcttgcg tgctgtgtaa tagccagacc agcctgagat gcggcgcctg
      961 tatcagacgg cctttcctgt gctgcaagtg ctgctacgac cacgtgatca gcaccagcca
     1021 caaactggtg ctgtccgtga atccctacgt gtgcaatgcc cctggctgcg acgtgaccga
     1081 tgtgacacag ctgtatctcg gcggcatgag ctactactgc aagagccaca agcctccaat
     1141 cagcttccct ctgtgcgcca acggacaggt gttcggcctg tacaagaata cctgcgtggg
     1201 cagcgacaat gtgaccgact tcaacgccat tgccacctgt gactggacca acgccggcga
     1261 ttacatcctg gccaatacct gcaccgagcg gctgaagctg tttgccgccg aaacactgaa
     1321 ggccaccgag gaaaccttca agctgagcta cggaatcgcc accgtgcggg aagtgctgag
     1381 cgatagagaa ctgcacctga gctgggaagt gggcaagcct agacctcctc tgaaccggaa
     1441 ctacgtgttc accggctaca gagtgaccaa gaacagcaag gtgcagatcg gcgagtacac
     1501 cttcgagaag ggcgattatg gcgacgccgt ggtgtacaga ggcaccacca cctacaagct
     1561 gaacgtgggc gactacttcg tgctgacaag ccacaccgtg atgcctctgt ctgcccctac
     1621 actggtgccc caagaacact acgtgcggat caccggactg taccccacac tgaacatcag
     1681 cgacgagttc agcagcaacg tggccaacta ccagaaagtg ggcatgcaga agtacagcac
     1741 actgcagggc ccacctggca caggcaaaag ccactttgcc attggactgg ccctgtacta
     1801 ccccagcgcc agaatcgtgt acaccgcctg ttctcacgcc gccgttgatg ccctgtgtga
     1861 aaaggccctg aagtacctgc ctatcgacaa gtgcagccgg atcatccctg ccagagccag
     1921 agtggaatgc ttcgacaagt tcaaagtgaa cagcaccctg gaacagtacg tgttctgcac
     1981 cgtgaacgcc ctgcctgaga caacagccga catcgtggtg ttcgacgaga tctccatggc
     2041 caccaactac gacctgagcg tggtcaacgc cagactgaga gccaagcact acgtgtacat
     2101 cggcgaccct gctcagctgc ccgctcctag aacactgctg acaaagggca cactggaacc
     2161 cgagtacttc aacagcgtgt gccggctgat gaagacaatc ggccccgaca tgttcctggg
     2221 cacctgtaga agatgccctg ccgagatcgt ggacaccgtg tctgccctgg tgtacgacaa
     2281 caaactgaaa gcccacaagg acaagagcgc ccagtgcttc aagatgttct acaagggcgt
     2341 gatcacccac gacgtgtcca gcgccatcaa cagacctcag atcggagttg tgcgcgagtt
     2401 cctgaccaga aatcctgcct ggcggaaggc cgtgtttatc agcccctaca acagccagaa
     2461 tgccgtggcc agcaagatcc tgggactgcc tacacagacc gtggatagct ctcagggcag
     2521 cgagtacgat tacgtgatct tcacccagac caccgagaca gcccacagct gcaacgtgaa
     2581 cagattcaat gtggccatca ccagggccaa agtgggaatc ctgtgcatca tgagcgaccg
     2641 ggacctgtac gataagctgc agttcaccag cctggaaatc cccagacgga acgtggcaac
     2701 actgcaggca tcgggcggac atcaccacca tcatcaccat cacgccgcag ccgcagatta
     2761 taaagatgac gatgacaagt agctcgagtc tagagggccc gtttaaaccc gctgatcagc
     2821 ctcgactgtg ccttctagtt gccagccatc tgttgtttgc ccctcccccg tgccttcctt
     2881 gaccctggaa ggtgccactc ccactgtcct ttcctaataa aatgaggaaa ttgcatcgca
     2941 ttgtctgagt aggtgtcatt ctattctggg gggtggggtg gggcaggaca gcaaggggga
     3001 ggattgggaa gacaatagca ggcatgctgg ggatgcggtg ggctctatgg cttctgaggc
     3061 ggaaagaacc agctggggct ctagggggta tccccnnnnn nnnnnnnnnn nnnnnnnnnn
     3121 nnnnnnnnnn nnnnnnnnnn nnnnnnnnnn nnnnnnnnnn nnnnnnnnnn nnnnnnnnnn
     3181 nnnnnnnnnn nnnnnnnnnn nnnnnnnnnn nnnnnnnnnc nnnnnnnnnn nnnnnnnnnn
     3241 nnnnnnnnnn nnnnnnnnnn nnnnnnnnnn nnnnnnnnnn nnnnnnnnnn nnnnnnnnnn
     3301 nnnnnnnnnn nagggtgatg gttcacgtac ctagaagttc ctattccgaa gttcctattc
     3361 tctagaaagt ataggaactt ccttggccaa aaagcctgaa ctcaccgcga cgtctgtcga
     3421 gaagtttctg atcgaaaagt tcgacagcgt ctccgacctg atgcagctct cggagggcga
     3481 agaatctcgt gctttcagct tcgatgtagg agggcgtgga tatgtcctgc gggtaaatag
     3541 ctgcgccgat ggtttctaca aagatcgtta tgtttatcgg cactttgcat cggccgcgct
     3601 cccgattccg gaagtgcttg acattgggga attcagcgag agcctgacct attgcatctc
     3661 ccgccgtgca cagggtgtca cgttgcaaga cctgcctgaa accgaactgc ccgctgttct
     3721 gcagccggtc gcggaggcca tggatgcgat cgctgcggcc gatcttagcc agacgagcgg
     3781 gttcggccca ttcggaccgc aaggaatcgg tcaatacact acatggcgtg atttcatatg
     3841 cgcgattgct gatccccatg tgtatcactg gcaaactgtg atggacgaca ccgtcagtgc
     3901 gtccgtcgcg caggctctcg atgagctgat gctttgggcc gaggactgcc ccgaagtccg
     3961 gcacctcgtg cacgcggatt tcggctccaa caatgtcctg acggacaatg gccgcataac
     4021 agcggtcatt gactggagcg aggcgatgtt cggggattcc caatacgagg tcgccaacat
     4081 cttcttctgg aggccgtggt tggcttgtat ggagcagcag acgcgctact tcgagcggag
     4141 gcatccggag cttgcaggat cgccgcggct ccgggcgtat atgctccgca ttggtcttga
     4201 ccaactctat cagagcttgg ttgacggcaa tttcgatgat gcagcttggg cgcagggtcg
     4261 atgcgacgca atcgtccgat ccggagccgg gactgtcggg cgtacacaaa tcgcccgcag
     4321 aagcgcggcc gtctggaccg atggctgtgt agaagtactc gccgatagtg gaaaccgacg
     4381 ccccagcact cgtccgaggg caaaggaata gcacgtacta cgagatttcg attccaccgc
     4441 cgccttctat gaaaggttgg gcttcggaat cgttttccgg gacgccggct ggatgatcct
     4501 ccagcgcggg gatctcatgc tggagttctt cgcccacccc aacttgttta ttgcagctta
     4561 taatggttac aaataaagca atagcatcac aaatttcaca aataaagcat ttttttcact
     4621 gcattctagt tgtggtttgt ccaaactcat caatgtatct tatcatgtct gtataccgtc
     4681 gacctctagc tagagcttgg cgtaatcatg gtcatagctg tttcctgtgt gaaattgtta
     4741 tccgctcaca attccacaca acatacgagc cggaagcata aagtgtaaag cctggggtgc
     4801 ctaatgagtg agctaactca cattaattgc gttgcgctca ctgcccgctt tccagtcggg
     4861 aaacctgtcg tgccagctgc attaatgaat cggccaacgc gcggggagag gcggtttgcg
     4921 tattgggcgc tcttccgctt cctcgctcac tgactcgctg cgctcggtcg ttcggctgcg
     4981 gcgagcggta tcagctcact caaaggcggt aatacggtta tccacagaat caggggataa
     5041 cgcaggaaag aacatgtgag caaaaggcca gcaaaaggcc aggaaccgta aaaaggccgc
     5101 gttgctggcg tttttccata ggctccgccc ccctgacgag catcacaaaa atcgacgctc
     5161 aagtcagagg tggcgaaacc cgacaggact ataaagatac caggcgtttc cccctggaag
     5221 ctccctcgtg cgctctcctg ttccgaccct gccgcttacc ggatacctgt ccgcctttct
     5281 cccttcggga agcgtggcgc tttctcatag ctcacgctgt aggtatctca gttcggtgta
     5341 ggtcgttcgc tccaagctgg gctgtgtgca cgaacccccc gttcagcccg accgctgcgc
     5401 cttatccggt aactatcgtc ttgagtccaa cccggtaaga cacgacttat cgccactggc
     5461 agcagccact ggtaacagga ttagcagagc gaggtatgta ggcggtgcta cagagttctt
     5521 gaagtggtgg cctaactacg gctacactag aagaacagta tttggtatct gcgctctgct
     5581 gaagccagtt accttcggaa aaagagttgg tagctcttga tccggcaaac aaaccaccgc
     5641 tggtagcggt ggtttttttg tttgcaagca gcagattacg cgcagaaaaa aaggatctca
     5701 agaagatcct ttgatctttt ctacggggtc tgacgctcag tggaacgaaa actcacgtta
     5761 agggattttg gtcatgagat tatcaaaaag gatcttcacc tagatccttt taaattaaaa
     5821 atgaagtttt aaatcaatct aaagtatata tgagtaaact tggtctgaca gttaccaatg
     5881 cttaatcagt gaggcaccta tctcagcgat ctgtctattt cgttcatcca tagttgcctg
     5941 actccccgtc gtgtagataa ctacgatacg ggagggctta ccatctggcc ccagtgctgc
     6001 aatgataccg cgagacccac gctcaccggc tccagattta tcagcaataa accagccagc
     6061 cggaagggcc gagcgcagaa gtggtcctgc aactttatcc gcctccatcc agtctattaa
     6121 ttgttgccgg gaagctagag taagtagttc gccagttaat agtttgcgca acgttgttgc
     6181 cattgctaca ggcatcgtgg tgtcacgctc gtcgtttggt atggcttcat tcagctccgg
     6241 ttcccaacga tcaaggcgag ttacatgatc ccccatgttg tgcaaaaaag cggttagctc
     6301 cttcggtcct ccgatcgttg tcagaagtaa gttggccgca gtgttatcac tcatggttat
     6361 ggcagcactg cataattctc ttactgtcat gccatccgta agatgctttt ctgtgactgg
     6421 tgagtactca accaagtcat tctgagaata gtgtatgcgg cgaccgagtt gctcttgccc
     6481 ggcgtcaata cgggataata ccgcgccaca tagcagaact ttaaaagtgc tcatcattgg
     6541 aaaacgttct tcggggcgaa aactctcaag gatcttaccg ctgttgagat ccagttcgat
     6601 gtaacccact cgtgcaccca actgatcttc agcatctttt actttcacca gcgtttctgg
     6661 gtgagcaaaa acaggaaggc aaaatgccgc aaaaaaggga ataagggcga cacggaaatg
     6721 ttgaatactc atactcttcc tttttcaata ttattgaagc atttatcagg gttattgtct
     6781 catgagcgga tacatatttg aatgtattta gaaaaataaa caaatagggg ttccgcgcac
     6841 atttccccga aaagtgccac ctgacgtcga cggatcggga gatctcccga tcccctatgg
     6901 tgcactctca gtacaatctg ctctgatgcc gcatagttaa gccagtatct gctccctgct
     6961 tgtgtgttgg a
//
