[The description below was written by a language model from this plasmid's Addgene catalogue record and the feature table of its GenBank file.]
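Description:
pcDNA5-FRT-TO-Nsp13-HF_GC3opt is a 6,971 bp mammalian expression plasmid built on the commercial pcDNA5-FRT-TO backbone, designed for tetracycline-regulated production of the SARS-CoV-2 non-structural protein Nsp13, which derives from the ORF1ab polyprotein. It is propagated in E. coli through a high-copy ColE1/pUC-type origin, with selection by the beta-lactamase (AmpR) gene and its own promoter.

The expression cassette uses the human CMV immediate-early enhancer and promoter followed by two tet operator (O2) sites. In cells that express the Tet repressor, transcription is held off until tetracycline or a related inducer releases TetR from these operators. The Nsp13 coding sequence is not annotated as its own feature in the table, but it presumably occupies the unannotated interval between the operators and the tags. According to the record it is a synthetic, codon-optimized version in which GC content at third codon positions (GC3) was raised to improve expression. It is fused at its C terminus to an 8xHis tag followed by a FLAG epitope, a tandem arrangement suited to two-step affinity purification and immunodetection. The transcript ends at the bovine growth hormone polyadenylation signal.

Downstream lies a single FRT site placed directly in front of a hygromycin resistance coding sequence with an SV40 poly(A) signal; no promoter is annotated for it. This is the usual arrangement for FLP-mediated integration. Recombination into a genomic FRT locus in a suitable host line places HygR behind a resident promoter, so hygromycin selects for single-copy, site-specific integrants. The associated publication describes these as integrative vectors for regulated expression of SARS-CoV-2 proteins implicated in RNA metabolism.
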