Addgene plasmid #157716: pcDNA5-FRT-TO-Nsp13-HF_GC3opt
Purpose: mammalian expression of C-terminally His8-Flag tagged SARS-CoV-2 Nsp13 under control of a tetracycline-inducible promoter
Depositing lab: David Tollervey. Depositing organization: University of Edinburgh. Publication: Integrative vectors for regulated expression of SARS-CoV-2 proteins implicated in RNA metabolism. Bresson S, Robertson N, Sani E, Turowski TW, Shchepachev V, Kompauerova M, Spanos C, Helwak A, Tollervey D. Wellcome Open Res. 2020 Nov 3;5:261. doi: 10.12688/wellcomeopenres.16322.1. eCollection 2020. PubMed 33313418.
Backbone
  Vector backbone: pcDNA5-FRT-TO
  Backbone manufacturer: Thermo Fisher
  Vector type: Mammalian Expression
  Selectable markers: Hygromycin
Growth in bacteria
  Bacterial resistance: Ampicillin, 100 μg/mL
  Growth temperature: 37°C
  Growth strain: DH5alpha
  Copy number: High Copy
Gene/Insert
  Gene/Insert name: Nsp13-HF_GC3opt
  Species: SARS-CoV-2
  Mutation: codon optimized; gene expression was optimized by increasing the GC3 content within codons
  Entrez Gene: ORF1ab (a.k.a. GU280_gp01)
  Tag / fusion protein: His8-Flag (C terminal on backbone)
  Cloning method: Restriction Enzyme; 5′ cloning site Unknown (unknown if destroyed); 3′ cloning site Unknown (unknown if destroyed)
Resource information
  A portion of this plasmid was derived from a plasmid made by: IDT
Terms and licenses: Academic/Nonprofit Terms; Industry Terms
How to cite: pcDNA5-FRT-TO-Nsp13-HF_GC3opt was a gift from David Tollervey (Addgene plasmid # 157716 ; http://n2t.net/addgene:157716 ; RRID:Addgene_157716)
